Addgene plasmid #71179: pSGE_975_Nhe2_EcR-mut
Purpose: Luciferase reporter
Depositing lab: Alexander Stark. Depositing organization: Research Institute of Molecular Pathology (IMP). Publication: Transcriptional regulators form diverse groups with context-dependent regulatory functions. Stampfel G, Kazmar T, Frank O, Wienerroither S, Reiter F, Stark A. Nature. 2015 Nov 9. doi: 10.1038/nature15545. PubMed 26550828.
Backbone
  Vector backbone: unknown
  Vector type: Insect Expression, Luciferase
Growth in bacteria
  Bacterial resistance: Ampicillin, 100 μg/mL
  Growth temperature: 37°C
  Growth strain: DH5alpha
  Copy number: High Copy
Gene/Insert
  Gene/Insert name: 975_Nhe2_EcR-mut
  Species: Synthetic
  Promoter: DSCP Drosophila synthetic core promoter
  Tag / fusion protein: luciferase (C terminal on backbone)
  Cloning method: Gateway Cloning
  Sequencing primers: 5′ RVprimer3; 3′ LucNRev
Terms and licenses: Academic/Nonprofit Terms; Industry Terms: Not Available to Industry
How to cite: pSGE_975_Nhe2_EcR-mut was a gift from Alexander Stark (Addgene plasmid # 71179 ; http://n2t.net/addgene:71179 ; RRID:Addgene_71179)
