[The description below was written by a language model from this plasmid's Addgene catalogue record.]
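Description:
pSGE_975_Nhe2_EcR-mut is a luciferase reporter plasmid intended for expression in insect cells. The record lists its backbone as unknown, so the origin of replication and overall plasmid architecture are not stated. It is described as a high-copy plasmid propagated in E. coli under ampicillin selection. No selectable marker for insect cells is recorded, which fits use in transient transfection assays, although the record does not say this explicitly.

The payload is a synthetic insert named 975_Nhe2_EcR-mut, introduced by Gateway recombination cloning and placed in the context of the Drosophila synthetic core promoter (DSCP), with luciferase supplied by the backbone downstream. DSCP is a minimal composite core promoter that combines several Drosophila core promoter motifs. It gives low basal transcription on its own but responds to nearby regulatory input, so luciferase output reports the activity conferred by the cloned fragment. The insert name suggests a candidate regulatory element, possibly associated with the Nhe2 locus, carrying mutated ecdysone receptor (EcR) sites, which would make it a mutant counterpart to a wild-type version. This reading is inferred from the name alone, as the record does not define the insert's composition, length or the nature of the mutation.

The construct comes from a study of how transcriptional regulators act in context-dependent ways. It is therefore most plausibly used to measure enhancer-dependent luciferase activity in Drosophila cells, with the altered element showing how the mutated sites contribute to reporter activation. No feature table is provided, so the exact arrangement of the elements cannot be confirmed.
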