>Addgene plasmid #71179 | pSGE_975_Nhe2_EcR-mut | addgene partial sequence | sequence record 129420 | RVprimer3 5'-CTAGCAAAATAGGCTGTCCC-3'
GAACATTTCTCTATCGATAGGTACCACAAGTTTGTACAAAAAAGCAGGCTCCGAATTCGCCCTTCCAGTT
GGCCTGCGATAAGATCTGATTTGCATTATTGGCGAAATTTTATTAGCAGCAGTAGCGAAAGCTTATCTGT
CGAGTGCGGAATGACTAAAGACTCCCAATTGAGCAATTGGTGTGTACATCGAGTGTAATTTTCGAGATGC
TGATAAATCTCTGAGGGATTTGTACGAGTCGGATTCAGTAATTGTCCCGACTTGAGCAATTGCATCCGTT
GGTATTCGCTATCTGCTGGAATGAGTGTCGCCCATCTCATTATATAAAATTGGTAGTCAATTTAGGATGA
TGCCTCATGCATTTTTCCGTCTCCATATTCAATTGTTCTAACCAGTGGCCTAGGCCTTCCACAAATTCAA
TTTGGTGTTTTAATTTAAGTATCTTGACTGTGATTACAGAGTGTTGACAGAGTACAGCAATATTTGAAAA
CAAGGGCGAATTCGACCCAGCTTTCTTGTACAAAGTGGTAGATCTGCGATCGAGCTCGCCCGGGGATCGA
GCGCAGCGGTATAAAAGGGCGCGGGGTGGCTGAGAGCATCAGTTGTGAATGAATGTTCGAGCCGAGCAGA
CGTGCCGCTGCCTTCGTTAATATCCTTTGAATAAGCCAACTTTGAATCACAAGACGCATACCAAACGGCA
TTCCGGTACTGTTGGTAAAGCCACCATGGAAGACGCCAAAAACATAAAGAAAGGCCCGGCGCCATTCTAT
CCGCTGGAAGATGGAACCGCTGGAGAGCAACTGCATAAGGCTATGAAGAGATACGCCCTGGTTCCTGGAA
CAATTGCTTTTACAGATGCACATATCGAGGTGGACATCACTTACGCTGAGTACTTCGAAATGTCCGTTCG
GTTGGCAGAAGCTATGAAACGATATGGGCTGAATACAAATCACAGAATCGTCGTATGCAGTGAAAACTCT
CTTCAATTCTTTATGCCGGTGTTGGGCGCGTTATTTATCGGAGTTGCAGTTGCGCCCGCGAACGACATTT
ATAATGAACGTGAATTGCTCAACAGTATGGGCATTTCGCAGCCTACCGTGGTGTTCGTTTCCAAAAAGGG
GTTGCAAAAAATTTTGAACGTGCAAAAAAAGCTCCCAATCATCCAAAAAATTATTATCATGGATTCTAAA
ACGAT
