>Addgene plasmid #71179 | pSGE_975_Nhe2_EcR-mut | addgene partial sequence | sequence record 129421 | LucNRev 5'-CCTTATGCAGTTGCTCTCC-3'
AATGGCGCCGGGCCTTTCTTTATGTTTTTGGCGTCTTCCATGGTGGCTTTACCAACAGTACCGGAATGCC
GTTTGGTATGCGTCTTGTGATTCAAAGTTGGCTTATTCAAAGGATATTAACGAAGGCAGCGGCACGTCTG
CTCGGCTCGAACATTCATTCACAACTGATGCTCTCAGCCACCCCGCGCCCTTTTATACCGCTGCGCTCGA
TCCCCGGGCGAGCTCGATCGCAGATCTACCACTTTGTACAAGAAAGCTGGGTCGAATTCGCCCTTGTTTT
CAAATATTGCTGTACTCTGTCAACACTCTGTAATCACAGTCAAGATACTTAAATTAAAACACCAAATTGA
ATTTGTGGAAGGCCTAGGCCACTGGTTAGAACAATTGAATATGGAGACGGAAAAATGCATGAGGCATCAT
CCTAAATTGACTACCAATTTTATATAATGAGATGGGCGACACTCATTCCAGCAGATAGCGAATACCAACG
GATGCAATTGCTCAAGTCGGGACAATTACTGAATCCGACTCGTACAAATCCCTCAGAGATTTATCAGCAT
CTCGAAAATTACACTCGATGTACACACCAATTGCTCAATTGGGAGTCTTTAGTCATTCCGCACTCGACAG
ATAAGCTTTCGCTACTGCTGCTAATAAAATTTCGCCAATAATGCAAATCAGATCTTATCGCAGGCCAACT
GGAAGGGCGAATTCGGAGCCTGCTTTTTTGTACAAACTTGTGGTACCTATCGATAGAGAAATGTTCTGGC
ACCTGCACTTGCACTGGGGACAGCCTATTTTGCTAGTTTGTTTTGTTTCGTTTTGTTTTGATGGAGAGCG
TATGTTAGTACTATCGATTCACACAAAAAACCAACACACAGATGTAATGAAAATAAAGATATTTTATTGC
GGCCGCTCCAAGTACCTCCCGTACCTTAATATTACTTACTTATCATGGTAGCTTGGGCTGGCGTAATAGC
GAAGAGGCCCGCACCGATCGCCCTTCCCAACAGTTGCGCAGCCTGAATGGCGAATGGCAAATTGTAAGCG
TTAATATTTTGTTAAAATTCGCGTTAAATTTTTGT
