LOCUS       Exported 5437 bp ds-DNA circular SYN 13-MAY-2021
DEFINITION  Luciferase reporter.
ACCESSION   .
VERSION     .
KEYWORDS    pSGE_975_Nhe2_EcR-mut
SOURCE      synthetic DNA construct
  ORGANISM  synthetic DNA construct
REFERENCE   1 (bases 1 to 5437)
  AUTHORS   Stampfel G, Kazmar T, Frank O, Wienerroither S, Reiter F, Stark A
  TITLE     Transcriptional regulators form diverse groups with
            context-dependent regulatory functions.
  JOURNAL   Nature. 2015 Nov 9. doi: 10.1038/nature15545.
  PUBMED    26550828
REFERENCE   2 (bases 1 to 5437)
  AUTHORS   .
  TITLE     Direct Submission
  JOURNAL   Exported May 13, 2021 from SnapGene Server 1.1.58
            http://www.snapgene.com
FEATURES             Location/Qualifiers
     source          1..5437
                     /organism="synthetic DNA construct"
                     /mol_type="other DNA"
     polyA_signal    39..160
                     /label=SV40 poly(A) signal
                     /note="SV40 polyadenylation signal"
     primer_bind     complement(50..69)
                     /label=EBV-rev
                     /note="SV40 polyA terminator, reverse primer"
     primer_bind     104..123
                     /label=SV40pA-R
                     /note="SV40 polyA, reverse primer"
     primer_bind     complement(408..425)
                     /label=L4440
                     /note="L4440 vector, forward primer"
     rep_origin      complement(579..1167)
                     /direction=LEFT
                     /label=ori
                     /note="high-copy-number ColE1/pMB1/pBR322/pUC origin of
                     replication"
     primer_bind     complement(659..678)
                     /label=pBR322ori-F
                     /note="pBR322 origin, forward primer"
     CDS             complement(1338..2198)
                     /codon_start=1
                     /gene="bla"
                     /product="beta-lactamase"
                     /label=AmpR
                     /note="confers resistance to ampicillin, carbenicillin, and
                     related antibiotics"
                     /translation="MSIQHFRVALIPFFAAFCLPVFAHPETLVKVKDAEDQLGARVGYI
                     ELDLNSGKILESFRPEERFPMMSTFKVLLCGAVLSRIDAGQEQLGRRIHYSQNDLVEYS
                     PVTEKHLTDGMTVRELCSAAITMSDNTAANLLLTTIGGPKELTAFLHNMGDHVTRLDRW
                     EPELNEAIPNDERDTTMPVAMATTLRKLLTGELLTLASRQQLIDWMEADKVAGPLLRSA
                     LPAGWFIADKSGAGERGSRGIIAALGPDGKPSRIVVIYTTGSQATMDERNRQIAEIGAS
                     LIKHW"
     primer_bind     1961..1980
                     /label=Amp-R
                     /note="Ampicillin resistance gene, reverse primer"
     promoter        complement(2199..2303)
                     /gene="bla"
                     /label=AmpR promoter
     rep_origin      2330..2785
                     /direction=RIGHT
                     /label=f1 ori
                     /note="f1 bacteriophage origin of replication; arrow
                     indicates direction of (+) strand synthesis"
     primer_bind     complement(2417..2436)
                     /label=F1ori-R
                     /note="F1 origin, reverse primer"
     primer_bind     2627..2648
                     /label=F1ori-F
                     /note="F1 origin, forward primer"
     polyA_signal    2916..2964
                     /note="synthetic polyadenylation signal"
     misc_feature    2978..3069
                     /label=pause site
                     /note="RNA polymerase II transcriptional pause signal from
                     the human alpha-2 globin gene"
     primer_bind     3018..3037
                     /label=RVprimer3
                     /note="pGL3 vector, forward primer"
     protein_bind    3083..3107
                     /gene="mutant version of attB"
                     /label=attB1
                     /bound_moiety="BP Clonase(TM)"
                     /note="recombination site for the Gateway(R) BP reaction"
     protein_bind    complement(3562..3586)
                     /gene="mutant version of attB"
                     /label=attB2
                     /bound_moiety="BP Clonase(TM)"
                     /note="recombination site for the Gateway(R) BP reaction"
     regulatory      3777..3786
                     /regulatory_class="other"
                     /note="vertebrate consensus sequence for strong initiation
                     of translation (Kozak, 1987)"
     CDS             3783..5435
                     /codon_start=1
                     /gene="luc+"
                     /product="firefly luciferase"
                     /label=luciferase
                     /note="enhanced luc+ version of the luciferase gene"
                     /translation="MEDAKNIKKGPAPFYPLEDGTAGEQLHKAMKRYALVPGTIAFTDA
                     HIEVDITYAEYFEMSVRLAEAMKRYGLNTNHRIVVCSENSLQFFMPVLGALFIGVAVAP
                     ANDIYNERELLNSMGISQPTVVFVSKKGLQKILNVQKKLPIIQKIIIMDSKTDYQGFQS
                     MYTFVTSHLPPGFNEYDFVPESFDRDKTIALIMNSSGSTGLPKGVALPHRTACVRFSHA
                     RDPIFGNQIIPDTAILSVVPFHHGFGMFTTLGYLICGFRVVLMYRFEEELFLRSLQDYK
                     IQSALLVPTLFSFFAKSTLIDKYDLSNLHEIASGGAPLSKEVGEAVAKRFHLPGIRQGY
                     GLTETTSAILITPEGDDKPGAVGKVVPFFEAKVVDLDTGKTLGVNQRGELCVRGPMIMS
                     GYVNNPEATNALIDKDGWLHSGDIAYWDEDEHFFIVDRLKSLIKYKGYQVAPAELESIL
                     LQHPNIFDAGVAGLPDDDAGELPAAVVVLEHGKTMTEKEIVDYVASQVTTAKKLRGGVV
                     FVDEVPKGLTGKLDARKIREILIKAKKGGKIAV"
     primer_bind     complement(3849..3867)
                     /label=LucNrev
                     /note="Firefly luciferase, reverse primer"
ORIGIN
        1 ctagagtcgg ggcggccggc cgcttcgagc agacatgata agatacattg atgagtttgg
       61 acaaaccaca actagaatgc agtgaaaaaa atgctttatt tgtgaaattt gtgatgctat
      121 tgctttattt gtaaccatta taagctgcaa taaacaagtt aacaacaaca attgcattca
      181 ttttatgttt caggttcagg gggaggtgtg ggaggttttt taaagcaagt aaaacctcta
      241 caaatgtggt aaaatcgata aggatccgtc gaccgatgcc cttgagagcc ttcaacccag
      301 tcagctcctt ccggtgggcg cggggcatga ctatcgtcgc cgcacttatg actgtcttct
      361 ttatcatgca actcgtagga caggtgccgg cagcgctctt ccgcttcctc gctcactgac
      421 tcgctgcgct cggtcgttcg gctgcggcga gcggtatcag ctcactcaaa ggcggtaata
      481 cggttatcca cagaatcagg ggataacgca ggaaagaaca tgtgagcaaa aggccagcaa
      541 aaggccagga accgtaaaaa ggccgcgttg ctggcgtttt tccataggct ccgcccccct
      601 gacgagcatc acaaaaatcg acgctcaagt cagaggtggc gaaacccgac aggactataa
      661 agataccagg cgtttccccc tggaagctcc ctcgtgcgct ctcctgttcc gaccctgccg
      721 cttaccggat acctgtccgc ctttctccct tcgggaagcg tggcgctttc tcatagctca
      781 cgctgtaggt atctcagttc ggtgtaggtc gttcgctcca agctgggctg tgtgcacgaa
      841 ccccccgttc agcccgaccg ctgcgcctta tccggtaact atcgtcttga gtccaacccg
      901 gtaagacacg acttatcgcc actggcagca gccactggta acaggattag cagagcgagg
      961 tatgtaggcg gtgctacaga gttcttgaag tggtggccta actacggcta cactagaaga
     1021 acagtatttg gtatctgcgc tctgctgaag ccagttacct tcggaaaaag agttggtagc
     1081 tcttgatccg gcaaacaaac caccgctggt agcggtggtt tttttgtttg caagcagcag
     1141 attacgcgca gaaaaaaagg atctcaagaa gatcctttga tcttttctac ggggtctgac
     1201 gctcagtgga acgaaaactc acgttaaggg attttggtca tgagattatc aaaaaggatc
     1261 ttcacctaga tccttttaaa ttaaaaatga agttttaaat caatctaaag tatatatgag
     1321 taaacttggt ctgacagtta ccaatgctta atcagtgagg cacctatctc agcgatctgt
     1381 ctatttcgtt catccatagt tgcctgactc cccgtcgtgt agataactac gatacgggag
     1441 ggcttaccat ctggccccag tgctgcaatg ataccgcgag acccacgctc accggctcca
     1501 gatttatcag caataaacca gccagccgga agggccgagc gcagaagtgg tcctgcaact
     1561 ttatccgcct ccatccagtc tattaattgt tgccgggaag ctagagtaag tagttcgcca
     1621 gttaatagtt tgcgcaacgt tgttgccatt gctacaggca tcgtggtgtc acgctcgtcg
     1681 tttggtatgg cttcattcag ctccggttcc caacgatcaa ggcgagttac atgatccccc
     1741 atgttgtgca aaaaagcggt tagctccttc ggtcctccga tcgttgtcag aagtaagttg
     1801 gccgcagtgt tatcactcat ggttatggca gcactgcata attctcttac tgtcatgcca
     1861 tccgtaagat gcttttctgt gactggtgag tactcaacca agtcattctg agaatagtgt
     1921 atgcggcgac cgagttgctc ttgcccggcg tcaatacggg ataataccgc gccacatagc
     1981 agaactttaa aagtgctcat cattggaaaa cgttcttcgg ggcgaaaact ctcaaggatc
     2041 ttaccgctgt tgagatccag ttcgatgtaa cccactcgtg cacccaactg atcttcagca
     2101 tcttttactt tcaccagcgt ttctgggtga gcaaaaacag gaaggcaaaa tgccgcaaaa
     2161 aagggaataa gggcgacacg gaaatgttga atactcatac tcttcctttt tcaatattat
     2221 tgaagcattt atcagggtta ttgtctcatg agcggataca tatttgaatg tatttagaaa
     2281 aataaacaaa taggggttcc gcgcacattt ccccgaaaag tgccacctgn nnnnnnnnnn
     2341 nnnnnnnnnn nnnnnnnnnn nnnnnnnnnn nnnnnnnnnn nnnnnnnnnn nnnnnnnnnn
     2401 nnnnnnnnnn nnnnnnnnnn nnnnnnnnnn nnnnnnnnnn nnnnnnnnnn nnncnnnnnn
     2461 nnnnnnnnnn nnnnnnnnnn nnnnnnnnnn nnnnnnnnnn nnnnnnnnnn nnnnnnnnnn
     2521 nnnnnnnnnn nnnnnnnnnn nnnnnannnn nnnnnnnnnn nnnnnnnnnn nnnnnnnnnn
     2581 nnnnnnnnnn nnnnnccttt gacgttggag tccacgttct ttaatagtgg actcttgttc
     2641 caaactggaa caacactcaa ccctatctcg gtctattctt ttgatttata agggattttg
     2701 ccgatttcgg cctattggtt aaaaaatgag ctgatttaac aaaaatttaa cgcgaatttt
     2761 aacaaaatat taacgcttac aatttgccat tcgccattca ggctgcgcaa ctgttgggaa
     2821 gggcgatcgg tgcgggcctc ttcgctatta cgccagccca agctaccatg ataagtaagt
     2881 aatattaagg tacgggaggt acttggagcg gccgcaataa aatatcttta ttttcattac
     2941 atctgtgtgt tggttttttg tgtgaatcga tagtactaac atacgctctc catcaaaaca
     3001 aaacgaaaca aaacaaacta gcaaaatagg ctgtccccag tgcaagtgca ggtgccagaa
     3061 catttctcta tcgataggta ccacaagttt gtacaaaaaa gcaggctccg aattcgccct
     3121 tccagttggc ctgcgataag atctgatttg cattattggc gaaattttat tagcagcagt
     3181 agcgaaagct tatctgtcga gtgcggaatg actaaagact cccaattgag caattggtgt
     3241 gtacatcgag tgtaattttc gagatgctga taaatctctg agggatttgt acgagtcgga
     3301 ttcagtaatt gtcccgactt gagcaattgc atccgttggt attcgctatc tgctggaatg
     3361 agtgtcgccc atctcattat ataaaattgg tagtcaattt aggatgatgc ctcatgcatt
     3421 tttccgtctc catattcaat tgttctaacc agtggcctag gccttccaca aattcaattt
     3481 ggtgttttaa tttaagtatc ttgactgtga ttacagagtg ttgacagagt acagcaatat
     3541 ttgaaaacaa gggcgaattc gacccagctt tcttgtacaa agtggtagat ctgcgatcga
     3601 gctcgcccgg ggatcgagcg cagcggtata aaagggcgcg gggtggctga gagcatcagt
     3661 tgtgaatgaa tgttcgagcc gagcagacgt gccgctgcct tcgttaatat cctttgaata
     3721 agccaacttt gaatcacaag acgcatacca aacggcattc cggtactgtt ggtaaagcca
     3781 ccatggaaga cgccaaaaac ataaagaaag gcccggcgcc attctatccg ctggaagatg
     3841 gaaccgctgg agagcaactg cataaggcta tgaagagata cgccctggtt cctggaacaa
     3901 ttgcttttac agatgcacat atcgaggtgg acatcactta cgctgagtac ttcgaaatgt
     3961 ccgttcggtt ggcagaagct atgaaacgat atgggctgaa tacaaatcac agaatcgtcg
     4021 tatgcagtga aaactctctt caattcttta tgccggtgtt gggcgcgtta tttatcggag
     4081 ttgcagttgc gcccgcgaac gacatttata atgaacgtga attgctcaac agtatgggca
     4141 tttcgcagcc taccgtggtg ttcgtttcca aaaaggggtt gcaaaaaatt ttgaacgtgc
     4201 aaaaaaagct cccaatcatc caaaaaatta ttatcatgga ttctaaaacg gattaccagg
     4261 gatttcagtc gatgtacacg ttcgtcacat ctcatctacc tcccggtttt aatgaatacg
     4321 attttgtgcc agagtccttc gatagggaca agacaattgc actgatcatg aactcctctg
     4381 gatctactgg tctgcctaaa ggtgtcgctc tgcctcatag aactgcctgc gtgagattct
     4441 cgcatgccag agatcctatt tttggcaatc aaatcattcc ggatactgcg attttaagtg
     4501 ttgttccatt ccatcacggt tttggaatgt ttactacact cggatatttg atatgtggat
     4561 ttcgagtcgt cttaatgtat agatttgaag aagagctgtt tctgaggagc cttcaggatt
     4621 acaagattca aagtgcgctg ctggtgccaa ccctattctc cttcttcgcc aaaagcactc
     4681 tgattgacaa atacgattta tctaatttac acgaaattgc ttctggtggc gctcccctct
     4741 ctaaggaagt cggggaagcg gttgccaaga ggttccatct gccaggtatc aggcaaggat
     4801 atgggctcac tgagactaca tcagctattc tgattacacc cgagggggat gataaaccgg
     4861 gcgcggtcgg taaagttgtt ccattttttg aagcgaaggt tgtggatctg gataccggga
     4921 aaacgctggg cgttaatcaa agaggcgaac tgtgtgtgag aggtcctatg attatgtccg
     4981 gttatgtaaa caatccggaa gcgaccaacg ccttgattga caaggatgga tggctacatt
     5041 ctggagacat agcttactgg gacgaagacg aacacttctt catcgttgac cgcctgaagt
     5101 ctctgattaa gtacaaaggc tatcaggtgg ctcccgctga attggaatcc atcttgctcc
     5161 aacaccccaa catcttcgac gcaggtgtcg caggtcttcc cgacgatgac gccggtgaac
     5221 ttcccgccgc cgttgttgtt ttggagcacg gaaagacgat gacggaaaaa gagatcgtgg
     5281 attacgtcgc cagtcaagta acaaccgcga aaaagttgcg cggaggagtt gtgtttgtgg
     5341 acgaagtacc gaaaggtctt accggaaaac tcgacgcaag aaaaatcaga gagatcctca
     5401 taaaggccaa gaagggcgga aagatcgccg tgtaatt
//
